Addgene plasmid #249023: pKlab810-bGlobin_3xFLAG-BRCA1(full-length)
Purpose: This plasmid expresses the full length BRCA1 sequence with an N-terminal 3xFLAG tag
Depositing lab: Georgios Karras. Depositing organization: University of Texas MD Anderson Cancer Center. Publication: HSP90 buffers deleterious genetic variations in BRCA1. Gracia B, Zhang XH, Montes P, Pham TC, Huang M, Chen J, Karras GI. Mol Cell. 2025 Nov 19:S1097-2765(25)00867-6. doi: 10.1016/j.molcel.2025.10.026. PubMed 41265458.
Backbone
  Vector backbone: pcDNA3.1
  Vector type: Mammalian Expression
  Selectable markers: Neomycin (select with G418)
Growth in bacteria
  Bacterial resistance: Ampicillin, 100 μg/mL
  Growth temperature: 37°C
  Growth strain: DH5alpha
  Copy number: High Copy
Gene/Insert
  Gene/Insert name: BRCA1
  Species: H. sapiens (human)
  Entrez Gene: BRCA1 (a.k.a. BRCAI, BRCC1, BROVCA1, FANCS, IRIS, PNCA4, PPP1R53, PSCP, RNF53)
  Promoter: CMV Promoter
  Tag / fusion protein: 3x-FLAG-V5 (N terminal on insert)
  Cloning method: Gibson Cloning
Resource information
  A portion of this plasmid was derived from a plasmid made by: based on vector Addgene #99394
Terms and licenses: Academic/Nonprofit Terms; Industry Terms: Not Available to Industry
How to cite: pKlab810-bGlobin_3xFLAG-BRCA1(full-length) was a gift from Georgios Karras (Addgene plasmid # 249023 ; http://n2t.net/addgene:249023 ; RRID:Addgene_249023)
