[The description below was written by a language model from this plasmid's Addgene catalogue record and pLannotate feature annotations shown in this document.]
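Description:
pKlab810-bGlobin_3xFLAG-BRCA1(full-length) is a mammalian expression plasmid of about 11.8 kb, built on a pcDNA3.1 backbone, that produces full-length human BRCA1 with N-terminal epitope tags. It is maintained in E. coli at high copy through a ColE1/pUC-type origin and selected with ampicillin via the β-lactamase gene. An f1 origin is also present. For selection in mammalian cells, an SV40 early promoter drives the neomycin phosphotransferase gene, terminated by an SV40 polyadenylation signal, which allows G418 selection of stable transfectants.

The expression cassette begins with the CMV immediate-early enhancer and promoter, followed by a T7 promoter and a rabbit β-globin intron. An intron in the 5′ untranslated region is commonly included to improve mRNA processing and expression of large transgenes. Downstream, the open reading frame starts with a 3xFLAG tag, which includes an enterokinase cleavage site. The tag is followed by a sequence annotated as a partial V5 epitope and a residual attB1 fragment, a remnant of Gateway cloning in a parental construct, before it continues into the BRCA1 coding sequence of roughly 5.6 kb. The record lists the tag as 3x-FLAG-V5. The cassette ends with a reverse-oriented SP6 promoter and the bovine growth hormone polyadenylation signal. Short annotated fragments such as an HIV-1 LTR piece, lac regulatory elements and a ble segment appear to be backbone remnants or short sequence matches, not functional parts.

The insert was assembled by Gibson cloning, and the plasmid derives in part from an earlier deposited vector. It is suited to transient or stable expression of tagged BRCA1 for detection or immunoprecipitation. The associated publication concerns HSP90 buffering of BRCA1 genetic variants, so this full-length construct may have served as a reference there, though the record does not say so.
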