Features (pLannotate 1.2.2; 25 found; start..end, strand, type, name):
    347..550     +  promoter       CMV promoter: human cytomegalovirus (CMV) immediate early promoter
    546..579     +  LTR            5' LTR (truncated) (fragment): truncated 5' long terminal repeat (LTR) from HIV-1
    595..613     +  promoter       T7 promoter: promoter for bacteriophage T7 RNA polymerase
    650..1222    +  intron         β-globin intron: intron from rabbit β-globin gene
   1328..1393    +  CDS            3xFLAG: three tandem FLAG® epitope tags, followed by an enterokinase cleavage site
   1412..1452    +  CDS            V5 tag (fragment): epitope tag from simian virus 5
   1452..1469    +  protein_bind   attB1 (fragment): mutant version of attB; core recombination site for the Gateway® BP reaction BP Clonase™
   1475..7060    +  CDS            BRCA1: BRCA1_HUMAN - Also known as RNF53. Experimental evidence at protein level: Swiss-Prot protein existence level 1. E3 ubiquitin-protein ligase that specifically mediates the formation of 'Lys-6'-linked polyubiquitin chains and plays a central role in DNA repair by facilitating cellular responses to DNA damage (PubMed:12890688, PubMed:14976165, PubMed:16818604, PubMed:17525340, PubMed:12887909, PubMed:10500182, PubMed:19261748). It is unclear whether it also mediates the formation of other types of polyubiquitin chains (PubMed:12890688). The BRCA1-BARD1 heterodimer coordinates a diverse range of
   7099..7117    -  promoter       SP6 promoter: promoter for bacteriophage SP6 RNA polymerase
   7143..7367    +  polyA_signal   bGH poly(A) signal: bovine growth hormone polyadenylation signal
   7371..7392    +  promoter       SV40 promoter (fragment): SV40 enhancer and early promoter
   7413..7841    +  rep_origin     f1 ori (sequence partly withheld): f1 bacteriophage origin of replication; arrow indicates direction of (+) strand synthesis
   7855..8184    +  promoter       SV40 promoter: SV40 enhancer and early promoter
   8251..9042    +  CDS            neo: KKA2_KLEPN - Also known as kan, nptII. Experimental evidence at protein level: Swiss-Prot protein existence level 1. Resistance to kanamycin, neomycin, paromomycin, ribostamycin, butirosin and gentamicin B. From Klebsiella pneumoniae.
   9066..9224    +  CDS            ble (fragment): BLE_KLEPN - Experimental evidence at protein level: Swiss-Prot protein existence level 1. Binding protein with a strong affinity to the bleomycin family of antibiotics. Binds to CL990; an antimitotic-antibiotic compound. From Klebsiella pneumoniae.
   9219..9340    +  polyA_signal   SV40 poly(A) signal: SV40 polyadenylation signal
   9411..9433    -  protein_bind   lac operator (fragment): The lac repressor binds to the lac operator to inhibit transcription in E. coli. This inhibition can be relieved by adding lactose or isopropyl-β-D-thiogalactopyranoside (IPTG). lac repressor encoded by lacI
   9437..9467    -  promoter       lac promoter: promoter for the E. coli lac operon
   9482..9503    -  protein_bind   CAP binding site: CAP binding activates transcription in the presence of cAMP. E. coli catabolite activator protein
   9516..9608    -  CDS            lacI (fragment): lac repressor; lacI; The lac repressor binds to the lac operator to inhibit transcription in E. coli. This inhibition can be relieved by adding lactose or isopropyl-β-D-thiogalactopyranoside (IPTG).
   9791..10379   -  rep_origin     ori: high-copy-number ColE1/pMB1/pBR322/pUC origin of replication
  10550..11410   -  CDS            AmpR: β-lactamase; bla; confers resistance to ampicillin, carbenicillin, and related antibiotics
  11411..11515   -  promoter       AmpR promoter: bla
  11574..11626   -  misc_feature   bom (fragment): basis of mobility region from pBR322
  11781..346     +  enhancer       CMV enhancer (across the origin): human cytomegalovirus immediate early enhancer
>Addgene plasmid #249023 | pKlab810-bGlobin_3xFLAG-BRCA1(full-length) | addgene full sequence | sequence record 494418 | Addgene NGS Result
AATTACGGGGTCATTAGTTCATAGCCCATATATGGAGTTCCGCGTTACATAACTTACGGTAAATGGCCCG
CCTGGCTGACCGCCCAACGACCCCCGCCCATTGACGTCAATAATGACGTATGTTCCCATAGTAACGCCAA
TAGGGACTTTCCATTGACGTCAATGGGTGGAGTATTTACGGTAAACTGCCCACTTGGCAGTACATCAAGT
GTATCATATGCCAAGTACGCCCCCTATTGACGTCAATGACGGTAAATGGCCCGCCTGGCATTATGCCCAG
TACATGACCTTATGGGACTTTCCTACTTGGCAGTACATCTACGTATTAGTCATCGCTATTACCATGGTGA
TGCGGTTTTGGCAGTACATCAATGGGCGTGGATAGCGGTTTGACTCACGGGGATTTCCAAGTCTCCACCC
CATTGACGTCAATGGGAGTTTGTTTTGGCACCAAAATCAACGGGACTTTCCAAAATGTCGTAACAACTCC
GCCCCATTGACGCAAATGGGCGGTAGGCGTGTACGGTGGGAGGTCTATATAAGCAGAGCTCTCTGGCTAA
CTAGAGAACCCACTGCTTACTGGCTTATCGAAATTAATACGACTCACTATAGGGAGACCCAAGCTAGAGT
CGATCCTGAGAACTTCAGGGTGAGTTTGGGGACCCTTGATTGTTCTTTCTTTTTCGCTATTGTAAAATTC
ATGTTATATGGAGGGGGCAAAGTTTTCAGGGTGTTGTTTAGAATGGGAAGATGTCCCTTGTATCACCATG
GACCCTCATGATAATTTTGTTTCTTTCACTTTCTACTCTGTTGACAACCATTGTCTCCTCTTATTTTCTT
TTCATTTTCTGTAACTTTTTCGTTAAACTTTAGCTTGCATTTGTAACGAATTTTTAAATTCACTTTTGTT
TATTTGTCAGATTGTAAGTACTTTCTCTAATCACTTTTTTTTCAAGGCAATCAGGGTATATTATATTGTA
CTTCAGCACAGTTTTAGAGAACAATTGTTATAATTAAATGATAAGGTAGAATATTTCTGCATATAAATTC
TGGCTGGCGTGGAAATATTCTTATTGGTAGAAACAACTACATCCTGGTCATCATCCTGCCTTTCTCTTTA
TGGTTACAATGATATACACTGTTTGAGATGAGGATAAAATACTCTGAGTCCAAACCGGGCCCCTCTGCTA
ACCATGTTCATGCCTTCTTCTTTTTCCTACAGCTCCTGGGCAACGTGCTGGTTTGTGCTGTCGACCCCAA
GCTTGGCCGCCAGTGTGCTGGAATTCTGCAGATATCCATCACACTGGCGGCCGCTCGAGCCACCATGGAC
TACAAAGACCATGACGGTGATTATAAAGATCATGACATCGACTACAAGGATGACGATGACAAGGGCTCGG
GCTCGACCTCGGGTAAGCCTATCCCTAACCCTCTCCTCGGTCTCGATTCTACAAGTTTGTACAAAAAAGT
TGGCGATTTATCTGCTCTTCGCGTTGAAGAAGTACAAAATGTCATTAATGCTATGCAGAAAATCTTAGAG
TGTCCCATCTGTCTGGAGTTGATCAAGGAACCTGTCTCCACAAAGTGTGACCACATATTTTGCAAATTTT
GCATGCTGAAACTTCTCAACCAGAAGAAAGGGCCTTCACAGTGTCCTTTATGTAAGAATGATATAACCAA
AAGGAGCCTACAAGAAAGTACGAGATTTAGTCAACTTGTTGAAGAGCTATTGAAAATCATTTGTGCTTTT
CAGCTTGACACAGGTTTGGAGTATGCAAACAGCTATAATTTTGCAAAAAAGGAAAATAACTCTCCTGAAC
ATCTAAAAGATGAAGTTTCTATCATCCAAAGTATGGGCTACAGAAACCGTGCCAAAAGACTTCTACAGAG
TGAACCCGAAAATCCTTCCTTGCAGGAAACCAGTCTCAGTGTCCAACTCTCTAACCTTGGAACTGTGAGA
ACTCTGAGGACAAAGCAGCGGATACAACCTCAAAAGACGTCTGTCTACATTGAATTGGGATCTGATTCTT
CTGAAGATACCGTTAATAAGGCAACTTATTGCAGTGTGGGAGATCAAGAATTGTTACAAATCACCCCTCA
AGGAACCAGGGATGAAATCAGTTTGGATTCTGCAAAAAAGGCTGCTTGTGAATTTTCTGAGACGGATGTA
ACAAATACTGAACATCATCAACCCAGTAATAATGATTTGAACACCACTGAGAAGCGTGCAGCTGAGAGGC
ATCCAGAAAAGTATCAGGGTAGTTCTGTTTCAAACTTGCATGTGGAGCCATGTGGCACAAATACTCATGC
CAGCTCATTACAGCATGAGAACAGCAGTTTATTACTCACTAAAGACAGAATGAATGTAGAAAAGGCTGAA
TTCTGTAATAAAAGCAAACAGCCTGGCTTAGCAAGGAGCCAACATAACAGATGGGCTGGAAGTAAGGAAA
CATGTAATGATAGGCGGACTCCCAGCACAGAAAAAAAGGTAGATCTGAATGCTGATCCCCTGTGTGAGAG
AAAAGAATGGAATAAGCAGAAACTGCCATGCTCAGAGAATCCTAGAGATACTGAAGATGTTCCTTGGATA
ACACTAAATAGCAGCATTCAGAAAGTTAATGAGTGGTTTTCCAGAAGTGATGAACTGTTAGGTTCTGATG
ACTCACATGATGGGGAGTCTGAATCAAATGCCAAAGTAGCTGATGTATTGGACGTTCTAAATGAGGTAGA
TGAATATTCTGGTTCTTCAGAGAAAATAGACTTACTGGCCAGTGATCCTCATGAGGCTTTAATATGTAAA
AGTGAAAGAGTTCACTCCAAATCAGTAGAGAGTAATATTGAAGACAAAATATTTGGGAAAACCTATCGGA
AGAAGGCAAGCCTCCCCAACTTAAGCCATGTAACTGAAAATCTAATTATAGGAGCATTTGTTACTGAGCC
ACAGATAATACAAGAGCGTCCCCTCACAAATAAATTAAAGCGTAAAAGGAGACCTACATCAGGCCTTCAT
CCTGAGGATTTTATCAAGAAAGCAGATTTGGCAGTTCAAAAGACTCCTGAAATGATAAATCAGGGAACTA
ACCAAACGGAGCAGAATGGTCAAGTGATGAATATTACTAATAGTGGTCATGAGAATAAAACAAAAGGTGA
TTCTATTCAGAATGAGAAAAATCCTAACCCAATAGAATCACTCGAAAAAGAATCTGCTTTCAAAACGAAA
GCTGAACCTATAAGCAGCAGTATAAGCAATATGGAACTCGAATTAAATATCCACAATTCAAAAGCACCTA
AAAAGAATAGGCTGAGGAGGAAGTCTTCTACCAGGCATATTCATGCGCTTGAACTAGTAGTCAGTAGAAA
TCTAAGCCCACCTAATTGTACTGAATTGCAAATTGATAGTTGTTCTAGCAGTGAAGAGATAAAGAAAAAA
AAGTACAACCAAATGCCAGTCAGGCACAGCAGAAACCTACAACTCATGGAAGGTAAAGAACCTGCAACTG
GAGCCAAGAAGAGTAACAAGCCAAATGAACAGACAAGTAAAAGACATGACAGTGATACTTTCCCAGAGCT
GAAGTTAACAAATGCACCTGGTTCTTTTACTAAGTGTTCAAATACCAGTGAACTTAAAGAATTTGTCAAT
CCTAGCCTTCCAAGAGAAGAAAAAGAAGAGAAACTAGAAACAGTTAAAGTGTCTAATAATGCTGAAGACC
CCAAAGATCTCATGTTAAGTGGAGAAAGGGTTTTGCAAACTGAAAGATCTGTAGAGAGTAGCAGTATTTC
ACTGGTACCTGGTACTGATTATGGCACTCAGGAAAGTATCTCGTTACTGGAAGTTAGCACTCTAGGGAAG
GCAAAAACAGAACCAAATAAATGTGTGAGTCAGTGTGCAGCATTTGAAAACCCCAAGGGACTAATTCATG
GTTGTTCCAAAGATAATAGAAATGACACAGAAGGCTTTAAGTATCCATTGGGACATGAAGTTAACCACAG
TCGGGAAACAAGCATAGAAATGGAAGAAAGTGAACTTGATGCTCAGTATTTGCAGAATACATTCAAGGTT
TCAAAGCGCCAGTCATTTGCTCTGTTTTCAAATCCAGGAAATGCAGAAGAGGAATGTGCAACATTCTCTG
CCCACTCTGGGTCCTTAAAGAAACAAAGTCCAAAAGTCACTTTTGAATGTGAACAAAAGGAAGAAAATCA
AGGAAAGAATGAGTCTAATATCAAGCCTGTACAGACAGTTAATATCACTGCAGGCTTTCCTGTGGTTGGT
CAGAAAGATAAGCCAGTTGATAATGCCAAATGTAGTATCAAAGGAGGCTCTAGGTTTTGTCTATCATCTC
AGTTCAGAGGCAACGAAACTGGACTCATTACTCCAAATAAACATGGACTTTTACAAAACCCATATCGTAT
ACCACCACTTTTTCCCATCAAGTCATTTGTTAAAACTAAATGTAAGAAAAATCTGCTAGAGGAAAACTTT
GAGGAACATTCAATGTCACCTGAAAGAGAAATGGGAAATGAGAACATTCCAAGTACAGTGAGCACAATTA
GCCGTAATAACATTAGAGAAAATGTTTTTAAAGGAGCCAGCTCAAGCAATATTAATGAAGTAGGTTCCAG
TACTAATGAAGTGGGCTCCAGTATTAATGAAATAGGTTCCAGTGATGAAAACATTCAAGCAGAACTAGGT
AGAAACAGAGGGCCAAAATTGAATGCTATGCTTAGATTAGGGGTTTTGCAACCTGAGGTCTATAAACAAA
GTCTTCCTGGAAGTAATTGTAAGCATCCTGAAATAAAAAAGCAAGAATATGAAGAAGTAGTTCAGACTGT
TAATACAGATTTCTCTCCATATCTGATTTCAGATAACTTAGAACAGCCTATGGGAAGTAGTCATGCATCT
CAGGTTTGTTCTGAGACACCTGATGACCTGTTAGATGATGGTGAAATAAAGGAAGATACTAGTTTTGCTG
AAAATGACATTAAGGAAAGTTCTGCTGTTTTTAGCAAAAGCGTCCAGAGAGGAGAGCTTAGCAGGAGTCC
TAGCCCTTTCACCCATACACATTTGGCTCAGGGTTACCGAAGAGGGGCCAAGAAATTAGAGTCCTCAGAA
GAGAACTTATCTAGTGAGGATGAAGAGCTTCCCTGCTTCCAACACTTGTTATTTGGTAAAGTAAACAATA
TACCTTCTCAGTCTACTAGGCATAGCACCGTTGCTACCGAGTGTCTGTCTAAGAACACAGAGGAGAATTT
ATTATCATTGAAGAATAGCTTAAATGACTGCAGTAACCAGGTAATATTGGCAAAGGCATCTCAGGAACAT
CACCTTAGTGAGGAAACAAAATGTTCTGCTAGCTTGTTTTCTTCACAGTGCAGTGAATTGGAAGACTTGA
CTGCAAATACAAACACCCAGGATCCTTTCTTGATTGGTTCTTCCAAACAAATGAGGCATCAGTCTGAAAG
CCAGGGAGTTGGTCTGAGTGACAAGGAATTGGTTTCAGATGATGAAGAAAGAGGAACGGGCTTGGAAGAA
AATAATCAAGAAGAGCAAAGCATGGATTCAAACTTAGGTGAAGCAGCATCTGGGTGTGAGAGTGAAACAA
GCGTCTCTGAAGACTGCTCAGGGCTATCCTCTCAGAGTGACATTTTAACCACTCAGCAGAGGGATACCAT
GCAACATAACCTGATAAAGCTCCAGCAGGAAATGGCTGAACTAGAAGCTGTGTTAGAACAGCATGGGAGC
CAGCCTTCTAACAGCTACCCTTCCATCATAAGTGACTCCTCTGCCCTTGAGGACCTGCGAAATCCAGAAC
AAAGCACATCAGAAAAAGCAGTATTAACTTCACAGAAAAGTAGTGAATACCCTATAAGCCAGAATCCAGA
AGGCCTTTCTGCTGACAAGTTTGAGGTGTCTGCAGATAGTTCTACCAGTAAAAATAAAGAACCAGGAGTG
GAAAGGTCATCCCCTTCTAAATGCCCATCATTAGATGATAGGTGGTACATGCACAGTTGCTCTGGGAGTC
TTCAGAATAGAAACTACCCATCTCAAGAGGAGCTCATTAAGGTTGTTGATGTGGAGGAGCAACAGCTGGA
AGAGTCTGGGCCACACGATTTGACGGAAACATCTTACTTGCCAAGGCAAGATCTAGAGGGAACCCCTTAC
CTGGAATCTGGAATCAGCCTCTTCTCTGATGACCCTGAATCTGATCCTTCTGAAGACAGAGCCCCAGAGT
CAGCTCGTGTTGGCAACATACCATCTTCAACCTCTGCATTGAAAGTTCCCCAATTGAAAGTTGCAGAATC
TGCCCAGGGTCCAGCTGCTGCTCATACTACTGATACTGCTGGGTATAATGCAATGGAAGAAAGTGTGAGC
AGGGAGAAGCCAGAATTGACAGCTTCAACAGAAAGGGTCAACAAAAGAATGTCCATGGTGGTGTCTGGCC
TGACCCCAGAAGAATTTATGCTCGTGTACAAGTTTGCCAGAAAACACCACATCACTTTAACTAATCTAAT
TACTGAAGAGACTACTCATGTTGTTATGAAAACAGATGCTGAGTTTGTGTGTGAACGGACACTGAAATAT
TTTCTAGGAATTGCGGGAGGAAAATGGGTAGTTAGCTATTTCTGGGTGACCCAGTCTATTAAAGAAAGAA
AAATGCTGAATGAGCATGATTTTGAAGTCAGAGGAGATGTGGTCAATGGAAGAAACCACCAAGGTCCAAA
GCGAGCAAGAGAATCCCAGGACAGAAAGATCTTCAGGGGGCTAGAAATCTGTTGCTATGGGCCCTTCACC
AACATGCCCACAGATCAACTGGAATGGATGGTACAGCTGTGTGGTGCTTCTGTGGTGAAGGAGCTTTCAT
CATTCACCCTTGGCACAGGTGTCCACCCAATTGTGGTTGTGCAGCCAGATGCCTGGACAGAGGACAATGG
CTTCCATGCAATTGGGCAGATGTGTGAGGCACCTGTGGTGACCCGAGAGTGGGTGTTGGACAGTGTAGCA
CTCTACCAGTGCCAGGAGCTGGACACCTACCTGATACCCCAGATCCCCCACAGCCACTACTGAGATATCG
GCTCGAGCATGCATCTAGAGGGCCCTATTCTATAGTGTCACCTAAATGCTAGAGCTCGCTGATCAGCCTC
GACTGTGCCTTCTAGTTGCCAGCCATCTGTTGTTTGCCCCTCCCCCGTGCCTTCCTTGACCCTGGAAGGT
GCCACTCCCACTGTCCTTTCCTAATAAAATGAGGAAATTGCATCGCATTGTCTGAGTAGGTGTCATTCTA
TTCTGGGGGGTGGGGTGGGGCAGGACAGCAAGGGGGAGGATTGGGAAGACAATAGCAGGCATGCTGGGGA
TGCGGTGGGCTCTATGGCTTCTGAGGCGGAAAGAACCAGCTGGGGCTCTAGGGGGTATCCCC
[124 nt withheld, positions 7413-7536]
C
[91 nt withheld, positions 7538-7628]
A
[49 nt withheld, positions 7630-7678]
CCTTTGACGTTGGAGTCCACGTTCTTT
[37 nt withheld, positions 7706-7742]
ACCCTATCTCGGTCTATTCTTTTGATTTATAAGGGATTTTGCCGATTTCGGCCTATTGGTTAAAAAATGA
GCTGATTTAACAAAAATTTAACGCGAATTAATTCTGTGGAATGTGTGTCAGTTAGGGTGTGGAAAGTCCC
CAGGCTCCCCAGCAGGCAGAAGTATGCAAAGCATGCATCTCAATTAGTCAGCAACCAGGTGTGGAAAGTC
CCCAGGCTCCCCAGCAGGCAGAAGTATGCAAAGCATGCATCTCAATTAGTCAGCAACCATAGTCCCGCCC
CTAACTCCGCCCATCCCGCCCCTAACTCCGCCCAGTTCCGCCCATTCTCCGCCCCATGGCTGACTAATTT
TTTTTATTTATGCAGAGGCCGAGGCCGCCTCTGCCTCTGAGCTATTCCAGAAGTAGTGAGGAGGCTTTTT
TGGAGGCCTAGGCTTTTGCAAAAAGCTCCCGGGAGCTTGTATATCCATTTTCGGATCTGATCAAGAGACA
GGATGAGGATCGTTTCGCATGATTGAACAAGATGGATTGCACGCAGGTTCTCCGGCCGCTTGGGTGGAGA
GGCTATTCGGCTATGACTGGGCACAACAGACAATCGGCTGCTCTGATGCCGCCGTGTTCCGGCTGTCAGC
GCAGGGGCGCCCGGTTCTTTTTGTCAAGACCGACCTGTCCGGTGCCCTGAATGAACTGCAGGACGAGGCA
GCGCGGCTATCGTGGCTGGCCACGACGGGCGTTCCTTGCGCAGCTGTGCTCGACGTTGTCACTGAAGCGG
GAAGGGACTGGCTGCTATTGGGCGAAGTGCCGGGGCAGGATCTCCTGTCATCTCACCTTGCTCCTGCCGA
GAAAGTATCCATCATGGCTGATGCAATGCGGCGGCTGCATACGCTTGATCCGGCTACCTGCCCATTCGAC
CACCAAGCGAAACATCGCATCGAGCGAGCACGTACTCGGATGGAAGCCGGTCTTGTCGATCAGGATGATC
TGGACGAAGAGCATCAGGGGCTCGCGCCAGCCGAACTGTTCGCCAGGCTCAAGGCGCGCATGCCCGACGG
CGAGGATCTCGTCGTGACCCATGGCGATGCCTGCTTGCCGAATATCATGGTGGAAAATGGCCGCTTTTCT
GGATTCATCGACTGTGGCCGGCTGGGTGTGGCGGACCGCTATCAGGACATAGCGTTGGCTACCCGTGATA
TTGCTGAAGAGCTTGGCGGCGAATGGGCTGACCGCTTCCTCGTGCTTTACGGTATCGCCGCTCCCGATTC
GCAGCGCATCGCCTTCTATCGCCTTCTTGACGAGTTCTTCTGAGCGGGACTCTGGGGTTCGAAATGACCG
ACCAAGCGACGCCCAACCTGCCATCACGAGATTTCGATTCCACCGCCGCCTTCTATGAAAGGTTGGGCTT
CGGAATCGTTTTCCGGGACGCCGGCTGGATGATCCTCCAGCGCGGGGATCTCATGCTGGAGTTCTTCGCC
CACCCCAACTTGTTTATTGCAGCTTATAATGGTTACAAATAAAGCAATAGCATCACAAATTTCACAAATA
AAGCATTTTTTTCACTGCATTCTAGTTGTGGTTTGTCCAAACTCATCAATGTATCTTATCATGTCTGTAT
ACCGTCGACCTCTAGCTAGAGCTTGGCGTAATCATGGTCATAGCTGTTTCCTGTGTGAAATTGTTATCCG
CTCACAATTCCACACAACATACGAGCCGGAAGCATAAAGTGTAAAGCCTGGGGTGCCTAATGAGTGAGCT
AACTCACATTAATTGCGTTGCGCTCACTGCCCGCTTTCCAGTCGGGAAACCTGTCGTGCCAGCTGCATTA
ATGAATCGGCCAACGCGCGGGGAGAGGCGGTTTGCGTATTGGGCGCTCTTCCGCTTCCTCGCTCACTGAC
TCGCTGCGCTCGGTCGTTCGGCTGCGGCGAGCGGTATCAGCTCACTCAAAGGCGGTAATACGGTTATCCA
CAGAATCAGGGGATAACGCAGGAAAGAACATGTGAGCAAAAGGCCAGCAAAAGGCCAGGAACCGTAAAAA
GGCCGCGTTGCTGGCGTTTTTCCATAGGCTCCGCCCCCCTGACGAGCATCACAAAAATCGACGCTCAAGT
CAGAGGTGGCGAAACCCGACAGGACTATAAAGATACCAGGCGTTTCCCCCTGGAAGCTCCCTCGTGCGCT
CTCCTGTTCCGACCCTGCCGCTTACCGGATACCTGTCCGCCTTTCTCCCTTCGGGAAGCGTGGCGCTTTC
TCATAGCTCACGCTGTAGGTATCTCAGTTCGGTGTAGGTCGTTCGCTCCAAGCTGGGCTGTGTGCACGAA
CCCCCCGTTCAGCCCGACCGCTGCGCCTTATCCGGTAACTATCGTCTTGAGTCCAACCCGGTAAGACACG
ACTTATCGCCACTGGCAGCAGCCACTGGTAACAGGATTAGCAGAGCGAGGTATGTAGGCGGTGCTACAGA
GTTCTTGAAGTGGTGGCCTAACTACGGCTACACTAGAAGAACAGTATTTGGTATCTGCGCTCTGCTGAAG
CCAGTTACCTTCGGAAAAAGAGTCGGTAGCTCTTGATCCGGCAAACAAACCACCGCTGGTAGCGGTGGTT
TTTTTGTTTGCAAGCAGCAGATTACGCGCAGAAAAAAAGGATCTCAAGAAGATCCTTTGATCTTTTCTAC
GGGGTCTGACGCTCAGTGGAACGAAAACTCACGTTAAGGGATTTTGGTCATGAGATTATCAAAAAGGATC
TTCACCTAGATCCTTTTAAATTAAAAATGAAGTTTTAAATCAATCTAAAGTATATATGAGTAAACTTGGT
CTGACAGTTACCAATGCTTAATCAGTGAGGCACCTATCTCAGCGATCTGTCTATTTCGTTCATCCATAGT
TGCCTGACTCCCCGTCGTGTAGATAACTACGATACGGGAGGGCTTACCATCTGGCCCCAGTGCTGCAATG
ATACCGCGAGACCCACGCTCACCGGCTCCAGATTTATCAGCAATAAACCAGCCAGCCGGAAGGGCCGAGC
GCAGAAGTGGTCCTGCAACTTTATCCGCCTCCATCCAGTCTATTAATTGTTGCCGGGAAGCTAGAGTAAG
TAGTTCGCCAGTTAATAGTTTGCGCAACGTTGTTGCCATTGCTACAGGCATCGTGGTGTCACGCTCGTCG
TTTGGTATGGCTTCATTCAGCTCCGGTTCCCAACGATCAAGGCGAGTTACATGATCCCCCATGTTGTGCA
AAAAAGCGGTTAGCTCCTTCGGTCCTCCGATCGTTGTCAGAAGTAAGTTGGCCGCAGTGTTATCACTCAT
GGTTATGGCAGCACTGCATAATTCTCTTACTGTCATGCCATCCGTAAGATGCTTTTCTGTGACTGGTGAG
TACTCAACCAAGTCATTCTGAGAATAGTGTATGCGGCGACCGAGTTGCTCTTGCCCGGCGTCAATACGGG
ATAATACCGCGCCACATAGCAGAACTTTAAAAGTGCTCATCATTGGAAAACGTTCTTCGGGGCGAAAACT
CTCAAGGATCTTACCGCTGTTGAGATCCAGTTCGATGTAACCCACTCGTGCACCCAACTGATCTTCAGCA
TCTTTTACTTTCACCAGCGTTTCTGGGTGAGCAAAAACAGGAAGGCAAAATGCCGCAAAAAAGGGAATAA
GGGCGACACGGAAATGTTGAATACTCATACTCTTCCTTTTTCAATATTATTGAAGCATTTATCAGGGTTA
TTGTCTCATGAGCGGATACATATTTGAATGTATTTAGAAAAATAAACAAATAGGGGTTCCGCGCACATTT
CCCCGAAAAGTGCCACCTGACGTCGACGGATCGGGAGATCTCCCGATCCCCTATGGTGCACTCTCAGTAC
AATCTGCTCTGATGCCGCATAGTTAAGCCAGTATCTGCTCCCTGCTTGTGTGTTGGAGGTCGCTGAGTAG
TGCGCGAGCAAAATTTAAGCTACAACAAGGCAAGGCTTGACCGACAATTGCATGAAGAATCTGCTTAGGG
TTAGGCGTTTTGCGCTGCTTCGCGATGTACGGGCCAGATATACGCGTTGACATTGATTATTGACTAGTTA
TTAATAGTAATC
